Addgene plasmid #168827: pEntry_MERS-CoV-NS3
Purpose: Gateway-compatible Entry vector
Depositing lab: Pascal Falter-Braun. Depositing organization: Helmholtz Munich. Publication: A resource of human coronavirus protein-coding sequences in a flexible, multipurpose Gateway Entry clone collection. Weller B, Lin CW, Pogoutse O, Sauer M, Marin-de la Rosa N, Strobel A, Young V, Knapp JJ, Rayhan A, Falter C, Kim DK, Roth FP, Falter-Braun P. G3 (Bethesda). 2023 Jul 5;13(7):jkad105. doi: 10.1093/g3journal/jkad105. PubMed 37267226.
Backbone
  Vector backbone: pENTR223.1*SfiI
  Backbone size w/o insert (bp): 2800
  Vector type: Gateway-compatible Entry vector
Growth in bacteria
  Bacterial resistance: Spectinomycin, 50 μg/mL
  Growth temperature: 37°C
  Growth strain: DH5alpha
  Copy number: High Copy
Gene/Insert
  Gene/Insert name: MERS-CoV-NS3 (alt name: NS3)
  Species: Other
  Insert size (bp): 312
  Entrez Gene: orf3 (a.k.a. G128_gp03)
  Cloning method: Restriction Enzyme; 5′ cloning site SfiI (unknown if destroyed); 3′ cloning site SfiI (unknown if destroyed)
  Sequencing primers: 5′ M13 uni (-21); 3′ M13 rev (-29)
Resource information
  A portion of this plasmid was derived from a plasmid made by: Synthesized by Twist Bioscience
Terms and licenses: Academic/Nonprofit Terms; Industry Terms: Not Available to Industry
Depositor comments: 5'-linker: SfiI-BamHI-ATG-BamHI (GGCCGTCAaggccaggatccatgggatcc), 3'-linker: PacI-TAA-AsiSI-SfiI (cttaatTAAgacgcgatcgcggcctcatGGGCC).
How to cite: pEntry_MERS-CoV-NS3 was a gift from Pascal Falter-Braun (Addgene plasmid # 168827 ; http://n2t.net/addgene:168827 ; RRID:Addgene_168827)
