[The description below was written by a language model from this plasmid's Addgene catalogue record and pLannotate feature annotations shown in this document.]
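Description:
pEntry_MERS-CoV-NS3 is a Gateway-compatible Entry clone built on the pENTR223.1*SfiI backbone (about 2.8 kb) and carrying the coding sequence for the MERS-CoV accessory protein NS3, the product of orf3. The full sequenced plasmid is 3,155 nt. It is propagated in E. coli from a high-copy ColE1/pUC-type origin and selected with spectinomycin through the aadA aminoglycoside adenylyltransferase gene (SmR). This gene sits downstream of a fragment of a class 1 integron Pc promoter and a short remnant of a gentamicin resistance gene. Small lacI and lacZα fragments are also annotated and appear to be non-functional backbone remnants.

The 312 bp insert was commercially synthesized and cloned between two SfiI sites. The annotated ORF3 coding region matches a MERS-CoV isolate protein and lies between attL1 and attL2, the recombination sites used in the Gateway LR reaction to move the ORF directionally into attR-containing Destination vectors. According to the depositor, the 5′ linker holds an ATG flanked by BamHI sites, and the 3′ linker places a TAA stop codon between PacI and AsiSI sites. The record does not explain what this restriction-site layout is intended for. The rrnB T1 and T2 terminators upstream of attL1 insulate the insert from read-through transcription. A T7 promoter lies beyond attL2, oriented back toward the insert, so it would read the antisense strand. No promoter driving expression of the ORF is annotated, as expected for an Entry vector; expression elements and tags come from the chosen Destination vector. The plasmid belongs to a collection of human coronavirus protein-coding Entry clones designed for flexible transfer into multiple downstream assay vectors.
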