Features (pLannotate 1.2.2; 12 found; start..end, strand, type, name):
    383..475     +  CDS            lacI (fragment): lac repressor; lacI; The lac repressor binds to the lac operator to inhibit transcription in E. coli. This inhibition can be relieved by adding lactose or isopropyl-β-D-thiogalactopyranoside (IPTG).
    530..557     -  terminator     rrnB T2 terminator: transcription terminator T2 from the E. coli rrnB gene
    689..732     +  terminator     rrnB T1 terminator: Escherichia coli rrnB; transcription terminator T1 from the E. coli rrnB gene
    779..815     -  CDS            lacZα (fragment): LacZα fragment of β-galactosidase; lacZ fragment
    831..927     +  protein_bind   attL1: mutant version of attL; recombination site for the Gateway® LR reaction LR Clonase™
    960..1265    +  CDS            ORF3: ORF3_MERS1 - Protein inferred from homology: Swiss-Prot protein existence level 3. From Middle East respiratory syndrome-related coronavirus (isolate United Kingdom/H123990006/2012) (MERS-CoV) (Betacoronavirus England 1).
   1297..1395    -  protein_bind   attL2: mutant version of attL; recombination site for the Gateway® LR reaction LR Clonase™
   1413..1431    -  promoter       T7 promoter: promoter for bacteriophage T7 RNA polymerase
   1621..1644    +  promoter       Pc promoter (fragment): intI1 (promoter lies within the coding sequence); class 1 integron promoter
   1820..1876    +  CDS            GmR (fragment): gentamycin acetyltransferase; aacC1; confers resistance to gentamycin
   1883..2674    +  CDS            SmR: aminoglycoside adenylyltransferase (Murphy, 1985); aadA; confers resistance to spectinomycin and streptomycin
   2767..200     +  rep_origin     ori (across the origin): high-copy-number ColE1/pMB1/pBR322/pUC origin of replication
>Addgene plasmid #168827 | pEntry_MERS-CoV-NS3 | addgene full sequence | sequence record 479268 | Addgene NGS Result
AGCTATGAGAAAGCGCCACGCTTCCCGAAGGGAGAAAGGCGGACAGGTATCCGGTAAGCGGCAGGGTCGG
AACAGGAGAGCGCACGAGGGAGCTTCCAGGGGGAAACGCCTGGTATCTTTATAGTCCTGTCGGGTTTCGC
CACCTCTGACTTGAGCGTCGATTTTTGTGATGCTCGTCAGGGGGGCGGAGCCTATGGAAAAACGCCAGCA
ACGCGGCCTTTTTACGGTTCCTGGCCTTTTGCTGGCCTTTTGCTCACATGTTCTTTCCTGCGTTATCCCC
TGATTCTGTGGATAACCGTATTACCGCCTTTGAGTGAGCTGATACCGCTCGCCGCAGCCGAACGACCGAG
CGCAGCGAGTCAGTGAGCGAGGAAGCGGAAGAGCGCCCAATACGCAAACCGCCTCTCCCCGCGCGTTGGC
CGATTCATTAATGCAGCTGGCACGACAGGTTTCCCGACTGGAAAGCGGGCAGTGAGCGCAACGCAATTAA
TACGCGTACCGCTAGCCAGGAAGAGTTTGTAGAAACGCAAAAAGGCCATCCGTCAGGATGGCCTTCTGCT
TAGTTTGATGCCTGGCAGTTTATGGCGGGCGTCCTGCCCGCCACCCTCCGGGCCGTTGCTTCACAACGTT
CAAATCCGCTCCCGGCGGATTTGTCCTACTCAGGAGAGCGTTCACCGACAAACAACAGATAAAACGAAAG
GCCCAGTCTTCCGACTGAGCCTTTCGTTTTATTTGATGCCTGGCAGTTCCCTACTCTCGCGTTAACGCTA
GCATGGATGTTTTCCCAGTCACGACGTTGTAAAACGACGGCCAGTCTTAAGCTCGGGCCCCAAATAATGA
TTTTATTTTGACTGATAGTGACCTGTTCGTTGCAACAAATTGATGAGCAATGCTTTTTTATAATGCCAAC
TTTGTACAAAAAAGCAGAAGGGCCGTCAAGGCCAGGATCCATGGGATCCAGAGTTCAAAGACCACCCACT
CTCTTGTTAGTGTTTTCACTCTCTCTTTTGGTCACTGCATCCTCAAAACCTCTCTATGTACCTGAGCATT
GTCAGAATTATTCTGGTTGCATGCTTAGGGCTTGTATTAAAACTGCCCAAGCTGATACAGCTGGTCTTTA
TACAAATTTTCGAATTGACGTCCCATCTGCAGAATCAACTGGTACTCAATCAGTTTCTGTCGATCTTGAG
TCAACTTCAACTCATGATGGTCCTACCGAACATGTTACTAGTGTGAATCTTTTTGACGTTGGTTACTCAG
TTAATCTTAATTAAGACGCGATCGCGGCCTCATGGGCCCAGCTTTCTTGTACAAAGTTGGCATTATAAAA
AATAATTGCTCATCAATTTGTTGCAACGAACAGGTCACTATCAGTCAAAATAAAATCATTATTTGCCATC
CAGCTGATATCCCCTATAGTGAGTCGTATTACATGGTCATAGCTGTTTCCTGGCAGCTCTGGCCCGTGTC
TCAAAATCTCTGATGTTACATTGCACAAGATAAAAATATATCATCATGCCTCCTCTAGACCAGCCAGGAC
AGAAATGCCTCGACTTCGCTGCTACCCAAGGTTGCCGGGTGACGCACACCGTGGAAACGGATGAAGGCAC
GAACCCAGTGGACATAAGCCTGTTCGGTTCGTAAGCTGTAATGCAAGTAGCGTATGCGCTCACGCAACTG
GTCCAGAACCTTGACCGAACGCAGCGGTGGTAACGGCGCAGTGGCGGTTTTCATGGCTTGTTATGACTGT
TTTTTTGGGGTACAGTCTATGCCTCGGGCATCCAAGCAGCAAGCGCGTTACGCCGTGGGTCGATGTTTGA
TGTTATGGAGCAGCAACGATGTTACGCAGCAGGGCAGTCGCCCTAAAACAAAGTTAAACATTATGAGGGA
AGCGGTGATCGCCGAAGTATCGACTCAACTATCAGAGGTAGTTGGCGTCATCGAGCGCCATCTCGAACCG
ACGTTGCTGGCCGTACATTTGTACGGCTCCGCAGTGGATGGCGGCCTGAAGCCACACAGTGATATTGATT
TGCTGGTTACGGTGACCGTAAGGCTTGATGAAACAACGCGGCGAGCTTTGATCAACGACCTTTTGGAAAC
TTCGGCTTCCCCTGGAGAGAGCGAGATTCTCCGCGCTGTAGAAGTCACCATTGTTGTGCACGACGACATC
ATTCCGTGGCGTTATCCAGCTAAGCGCGAACTGCAATTTGGAGAATGGCAGCGCAATGACATTCTTGCAG
GTATCTTCGAGCCAGCCACGATCGACATTGATCTGGCTATCTTGCTGACAAAAGCAAGAGAACATAGCGT
TGCCTTGGTAGGTCCAGCGGCGGAGGAACTCTTTGATCCGGTTCCTGAACAGGATCTATTTGAGGCGCTA
AATGAAACCTTAACGCTATGGAACTCGCCGCCCGACTGGGCTGGCGATGAGCGAAATGTAGTGCTTACGT
TGTCCCGCATTTGGTACAGCGCAGTAACCGGCAAAATCGCGCCGAAGGATGTCGCTGCCGACTGGGCAAT
GGAGCGCCTGCCGGCCCAGTATCAGCCCGTCATACTTGAAGCTAGACAGGCTTATCTTGGACAAGAAGAA
GATCGCTTGGCCTCGCGCGCAGATCAGTTGGAAGAATTTGTCCACTACGTGAAAGGCGAGATCACCAAGG
TAGTCGGCAAATAACCCTCGAGCCACCCATGACCAAAATCCCTTAACGTGAGTTACGCGTCGTTCCACTG
AGCGTCAGACCCCGTAGAAAAGATCAAAGGATCTTCTTGAGATCCTTTTTTTCTGCGCGTAATCTGCTGC
TTGCAAACAAAAAAACCACCGCTACCAGCGGTGGTTTGTTTGCCGGATCAAGAGCTACCAACTCTTTTTC
CGAAGGTAACTGGCTTCAGCAGAGCGCAGATACCAAATACTGTTCTTCTAGTGTAGCCGTAGTTAGGCCA
CCACTTCAAGAACTCTGTAGCACCGCCTACATACCTCGCTCTGCTAATCCTGTTACCAGTGGCTGCTGCC
AGTGGCGATAAGTCGTGTCTTACCGGGTTGGACTCAAGACGATAGTTACCGGATAAGGCGCAGCGGTCGG
GCTGAACGGGGGGTTCGTGCACACAGCCCAGCTTGGAGCGAACGACCTACACCGAACTGAGATACCTACA
GCGTG
