>Addgene plasmid #168827 | pEntry_MERS-CoV-NS3 | depositor partial sequence | sequence record 327218 | gene-specific Insert sequence
AGAGTTCAAAGACCACCCACTCTCTTGTTAGTGTTTTCACTCTCTCTTTTGGTCACTGCATCCTCAAAAC
CTCTCTATGTACCTGAGCATTGTCAGAATTATTCTGGTTGCATGCTTAGGGCTTGTATTAAAACTGCCCA
AGCTGATACAGCTGGTCTTTATACAAATTTTCGAATTGACGTCCCATCTGCAGAATCAACTGGTACTCAA
TCAGTTTCTGTCGATCTTGAGTCAACTTCAACTCATGATGGTCCTACCGAACATGTTACTAGTGTGAATC
TTTTTGACGTTGGTTACTCAGTTAAT
